>Addgene plasmid #245087 | SIN-mD1R promoter-AcGFPnuc-WPRE | addgene full sequence | sequence record 489026 | Addgene NGS Result
TGGAAGGGCTAATTCACTCCCAAAGAAGACAAGATATCCTTGATCTGTGGATCTACCACACACAAGGCTA
CTTCCCTGATTAGCAGAACTACACACCAGGGCCAGGGGTCAGATATCCACTGACCTTTGGATGGTGCTAC
AAGCTAGTACCAGTTGAGCCAGATAAGGTAGAAGAGGCCAATAAAGGAGAGAACACCAGCTTGTTACACC
CTGTGAGCCTGCATGGGATGGATGACCCGGAGAGAGAAGTGTTAGAGTGGAGGTTTGACAGCCGCCTAGC
ATTTCATCACGTGGCCCGAGAGCTGCATCCGGAGTACTTCAAGAACTGCTGATATCGAGCTTGCTACAAG
GGACTTTCCGCTGGGGACTTTCCAGGGAGGCGTGGCCTGGGCGGGACTGGGGAGTGGCGAGCCCTCAGAT
CCTGCATATAAGCAGCTGCTTTTTGCCTGTACTGGGTCTCTCTGGTTAGACCAGATCTGAGCCTGGGAGC
TCTCTGGCTAACTAGGGAACCCACTGCTTAAGCCTCAATAAAGCTTGCCTTGAGTGCTTCAAGTAGTGTG
TGCCCGTCTGTTGTGTGACTCTGGTAACTAGAGATCCCTCAGACCCTTTTAGTCAGTGTGGAAAATCTCT
AGCAGTGGCGCCCGAACAGGGACTTGAAAGCGAAAGGGAAACCAGAGGAGCTCTCTCGACGCAGGACTCG
GCTTGCTGAAGCGCGCACGGCAAGAGGCGAGGGGCGGCGACTGGTGAGTACGCCAAAAATTTTGACTAGC
GGAGGCTAGAAGGAGAGAGATGGGTGCGAGAGCGTCAGTATTAAGCGGGGGAGAATTAGATCGCGATGGG
AAAAAATTCGGTTAAGGCCAGGGGGAAAGAAAAAATATAAATTAAAACATATAGTATGGGCAAGCAGGGA
GCTAGAACGATTCGCAGTTAATCCTGGCCTGTTAGAAACATCAGAAGGCTGTAGACAAATACTGGGACAG
CTACAACCATCCCTTCAGACAGGATCAGAAGAACTTAGATCATTATATAATACAGTAGCAACCCTCTATT
GTGTGCATCAAAGGATAGAGATAAAAGACACCAAGGAAGCTTTAGACAAGATAGAGGAAGAGCAAAACAA
AAGTAAGACCACCGCACAGCAAGCGGCCGCTGATCTTCAGACCTGGAGGAGGAGATATGAGGGACAATTG
GAGAAGTGAATTATATAAATATAAAGTAGTAAAAATTGAACCATTAGGAGTAGCACCCACCAAGGCAAAG
AGAAGAGTGGTGCAGAGAGAAAAAAGAGCAGTGGGAATAGGAGCTTTGTTCCTTGGGTTCTTGGGAGCAG
CAGGAAGCACTATGGGCGCAGCGTCAATGACGCTGACGGTACAGGCCAGACAATTATTGTCTGGTATAGT
GCAGCAGCAGAACAATTTGCTGAGGGCTATTGAGGCGCAACAGCATCTGTTGCAACTCACAGTCTGGGGC
ATCAAGCAGCTCCAGGCAAGAATCCTGGCTGTGGAAAGATACCTAAAGGATCAACAGCTCCTGGGGATTT
GGGGTTGCTCTGGAAAACTCATTTGCACCACTGCTGTGCCTTGGAATGCTAGTTGGAGTAATAAATCTCT
GGAACAGATTTGGAATCACACGACCTGGATGGAGTGGGACAGAGAAATTAACAATTACACAAGCTTAATA
CACTCCTTAATTGAAGAATCGCAAAACCAGCAAGAAAAGAATGAACAAGAATTATTGGAATTAGATAAAT
GGGCAAGTTTGTGGAATTGGTTTAACATAACAAATTGGCTGTGGTATATAAAATTATTCATAATGATAGT
AGGAGGCTTGGTAGGTTTAAGAATAGTTTTTGCTGTACTTTCTATAGTGAATAGAGTTAGGCAGGGATAT
TCACCATTATCGTTTCAGACCCACCTCCCAACCCCGAGGGGACCCGACAGGCCCGAAGGAATAGAAGAAG
AAGGTGGAGAGAGAGACAGAGACAGATCCATTCGATTAGTGAACGGATCTCGACGGTATCGATCACGAGA
CTAGCCTCGACCATCGATAAGCTTGATATCGAATTATCACAAGTTTGTACAAAAAAGCAGGCTCCGCGGC
CGCCCCCTTCACCATCGATAACGCTGCCTGTCAAGCGAGGACCGCCCCCAGGGCAGGGAAGCTTCTGGAA
CCCAGCCGGCCGGTGCCCTCGCTCGCTCGAGCTGTTGTGCTTGCCTGGAGCTCCTGCCACTGCTGACAGG
GAGCGAGCGGGTGGCTCCCCAAGGAGGCTCAGGGTCCTGCCCTAAGAACGAGGAGCCAAAGGGGTGCCCA
GAGCTGGGCTTCCTCAGACAGGACAGAAGCTGTTCTGCAGTAGGTGGTCTTGATGGACTTGTCCAGGGGG
TGATGGGCTGAGATTTTGTGTAGCCAAATAGGAGGTCTGCACAGAGTATTGGTGAACGACTTTGTGTTTC
CCTTTGCTTTTTAGGGCATTTGGAGAGATGTGGCACCAGGGGCTTGAAGGAGAAATGCATGTATTTTAGG
CTGTGTCTCAGAAGAAGAGGCAGCATCCCTGAAAAGTGACTGAGATTGACCAGGAAGAGGCCCCAGACTC
TTAGAGTATGCTTAAAAGCCTATGCATTCCTTGGGGAATCTAGGGACCAGCGGATGCCAGGGAACAGCGA
CCTGGAGCACTGAACCCAGAAGACAGGTGGAAAGCAAGCGGCTCTTCTGGATCAAACTTAAGCTTGGTAC
CGAGCTCGGATCTTCCCTAGAACTAGTGGATCCCCCGGGCTGCAGGAATTATCACAAGTTTGTACAAAAA
AGCAGGCTCCACCATGGGAACCAATTCAGTCGACTGGATCCGGTACCGAATCTAGCGCTACCGGTCGCCA
CCATGGTGAGCAAGGGCGCCGAGCTGTTCACCGGCATCGTGCCCATCCTGATCGAGCTGAATGGCGATGT
GAATGGCCACAAGTTCAGCGTGAGCGGCGAGGGCGAGGGCGATGCCACCTACGGCAAGCTGACCCTGAAG
TTCATCTGCACCACCGGCAAGCTGCCTGTGCCCTGGCCCACCCTGGTGACCACCCTGAGCTACGGCGTGC
AGTGCTTCTCACGCTACCCCGATCACATGAAGCAGCACGACTTCTTCAAGAGCGCCATGCCTGAGGGCTA
CATCCAGGAGCGCACCATCTTCTTCGAGGATGACGGCAACTACAAGTCGCGCGCCGAGGTGAAGTTCGAG
GGCGATACCCTGGTGAATCGCATCGAGCTGACCGGCACCGATTTCAAGGAGGATGGCAACATCCTGGGCA
ATAAGATGGAGTACAACTACAACGCCCACAATGTGTACATCATGACCGACAAGGCCAAGAATGGCATCAA
GGTGAACTTCAAGATCCGCCACAACATCGAGGATGGCAGCGTGCAGCTGGCCGACCACTACCAGCAGAAT
ACCCCCATCGGCGATGGCCCTGTGCTGCTGCCCGATAACCACTACCTGTCCACCCAGAGCGCCCTGTCCA
AGGACCCCAACGAGAAGCGCGATCACATGATCTACTTCGGCTTCGTGACCGCCGCCGCCATCACCCACGG
CATGGATGAGCTGTACAAGTCCGGACTCAGATCTCGAGCTGATCCAAAAAAGAAGAGAAAGGTAGATCCA
AAAAAGAAGAGAAAGGTAGATCCAAAAAAGAAGAGAAAGGTAGGATCAATTCGCGGCCGCACTCGAGATA
TCTAGACCCAGCTTTCTTGTACAAAGTGGTGATAATTCGATATCAAGCTTATCGATACCGTCGACCTCGA
GGGAATTCCGATAATCAACCTCTGGATTACAAAATTTGTGAAAGATTGACTGGTATTCTTAACTATGTTG
CTCCTTTTACGCTATGTGGATACGCTGCTTTAATGCCTTTGTATCATGCTATTGCTTCCCGTATGGCTTT
CATTTTCTCCTCCTTGTATAAATCCTGGTTGCTGTCTCTTTATGAGGAGTTGTGGCCCGTTGTCAGGCAA
CGTGGCGTGGTGTGCACTGTGTTTGCTGACGCAACCCCCACTGGTTGGGGCATTGCCACCACCTGTCAGC
TCCTTTCCGGGACTTTCGCTTTCCCCCTCCCTATTGCCACGGCGGAACTCATCGCCGCCTGCCTTGCCCG
CTGCTGGACAGGGGCTCGGCTGTTGGGCACTGACAATTCCGTGGTGTTGTCGGGGAAGCTGACGTCCTTT
CCATGGCTGCTCGCCTGTGTTGCCACCTGGATTCTGCGCGGGACGTCCTTCTGCTACGTCCCTTCGGCCC
TCAATCCAGCGGACCTTCCTTCCCGCGGCCTGCTGCCGGCTCTGCGGCCTCTTCCGCGTCTTCGCCTTCG
CCCTCAGACGAGTCGGATCTCCCTTTGGGCCGCCTCCCCGCATCGGGAATTCGAGCTCGGTACCTTTAAG
ACCAATGACTTACAAGGCAGCTGTAGATCTTAGCCACTTTTTAAAAGAAAAGGGGGGACTGGAAGGGCTA
ATTCACTCCCAACGAAGACAAGATCTGCTTTTTGCTTGTACTGGGTCTCTCTGGTTAGACCAGATCTGAG
CCTGGGAGCTCTCTGGCTAACTAGGGAACCCACTGCTTAAGCCTCAATAAAGCTTGCCTTGAGTGCTTCA
AGTAGTGTGTGCCCGTCTGTTGTGTGACTCTGGTAACTAGAGATCCCTCAGACCCTTTTAGTCAGTGTGG
AAAATCTCTAGCAGCATCTAGAATTAATTCCGTGTATTCTATAGTGTCACCTAAATCGTATGTGTATGAT
ACATAAGGTTATGTATTAATTGTAGCCGCGTTCTAACGACAATATGTACAAGCCTAATTGTGTAGCATCT
GGCTTACTGAAGCAGACCCTATCATCTCTCTCGTAAACTGCCGTCAGAGTCGGTTTGGTTGGACGAACCT
TCTGAGTTTCTGGTAACGCCGTCCCGCACCCGGAAATGGTCAGCGAACCAATCAGCAGGGTCATCGCTAG
CCAGATCCTCTACGCCGGACGCATCGTGGCCGGCATCACCGGCGCCACAGGTGCGGTTGCTGGCGCCTAT
ATCGCCGACATCACCGATGGGGAAGATCGGGCTCGCCACTTCGGGCTCATGAGCGCTTGTTTCGGCGTGG
GTATGGTGGCAGGCCCCGTGGCCGGGGGACTGTTGGGCGCCATCTCCTTGCATGCACCATTCCTTGCGGC
GGCGGTGCTCAACGGCCTCAACCTACTACTGGGCTGCTTCCTAATGCAGGAGTCGCATAAGGGAGAGCGT
CGAATGGTGCACTCTCAGTACAATCTGCTCTGATGCCGCATAGTTAAGCCAGCCCCGACACCCGCCAACA
CCCGCTGACGCGCCCTGACGGGCTTGTCTGCTCCCGGCATCCGCTTACAGACAAGCTGTGACCGTCTCCG
GGAGCTGCATGTGTCAGAGGTTTTCACCGTCATCACCGAAACGCGCGAGACGAAAGGGCCTCGTGATACG
CCTATTTTTATAGGTTAATGTCATGATAATAATGGTTTCTTAGACGTCAGGTGGCACTTTTCGGGGAAAT
GTGCGCGGAACCCCTATTTGTTTATTTTTCTAAATACATTCAAATATGTATCCGCTCATGAGACAATAAC
CCTGATAAATGCTTCAATAATATTGAAAAAGGAAGAGTATGAGTATTCAACATTTCCGTGTCGCCCTTAT
TCCCTTTTTTGCGGCATTTTGCCTTCCTGTTTTTGCTCACCCAGAAACGCTGGTGAAAGTAAAAGATGCT
GAAGATCAGTTGGGTGCACGAGTGGGTTACATCGAACTGGATCTCAACAGCGGTAAGATCCTTGAGAGTT
TTCGCCCCGAAGAACGTTTTCCAATGATGAGCACTTTTAAAGTTCTGCTATGTGGCGCGGTATTATCCCG
TATTGACGCCGGGCAAGAGCAACTCGGTCGCCGCATACACTATTCTCAGAATGACTTGGTTGAGTACTCA
CCAGTCACAGAAAAGCATCTTACGGATGGCATGACAGTAAGAGAATTATGCAGTGCTGCCATAACCATGA
GTGATAACACTGCGGCCAACTTACTTCTGACAACGATCGGAGGACCGAAGGAGCTAACCGCTTTTTTGCA
CAACATGGGGGATCATGTAACTCGCCTTGATCGTTGGGAACCGGAGCTGAATGAAGCCATACCAAACGAC
GAGCGTGACACCACGATGCCTGTAGCAATGGCAACAACGTTGCGCAAACTATTAACTGGCGAACTACTTA
CTCTAGCTTCCCGGCAACAATTAATAGACTGGATGGAGGCGGATAAAGTTGCAGGACCACTTCTGCGCTC
GGCCCTTCCGGCTGGCTGGTTTATTGCTGATAAATCTGGAGCCGGTGAGCGTGGGTCTCGCGGTATCATT
GCAGCACTGGGGCCAGATGGTAAGCCCTCCCGTATCGTAGTTATCTACACGACGGGGAGTCAGGCAACTA
TGGATGAACGAAATAGACAGATCGCTGAGATAGGTGCCTCACTGATTAAGCATTGGTAACTGTCAGACCA
AGTTTACTCATATATACTTTAGATTGATTTAAAACTTCATTTTTAATTTAAAAGGATCTAGGTGAAGATC
CTTTTTGATAATCTCATGACCAAAATCCCTTAACGTGAGTTTTCGTTCCACTGAGCGTCAGACCCCGTAG
AAAAGATCAAAGGATCTTCTTGAGATCCTTTTTTTCTGCGCGTAATCTGCTGCTTGCAAACAAAAAAACC
ACCGCTACCAGCGGTGGTTTGTTTGCCGGATCAAGAGCTACCAACTCTTTTTCCGAAGGTAACTGGCTTC
AGCAGAGCGCAGATACCAAATACTGTTCTTCTAGTGTAGCCGTAGTTAGGCCACCACTTCAAGAACTCTG
TAGCACCGCCTACATACCTCGCTCTGCTAATCCTGTTACCAGTGGCTGCTGCCAGTGGCGATAAGTCGTG
TCTTACCGGGTTGGACTCAAGACGATAGTTACCGGATAAGGCGCAGCGGTCGGGCTGAACGGGGGGTTCG
TGCACACAGCCCAGCTTGGAGCGAACGACCTACACCGAACTGAGATACCTACAGCGTGAGCTATGAGAAA
GCGCCACGCTTCCCGAAGGGAGAAAGGCGGACAGGTATCCGGTAAGCGGCAGGGTCGGAACAGGAGAGCG
CACGAGGGAGCTTCCAGGGGGAAACGCCTGGTATCTTTATAGTCCTGTCGGGTTTCGCCACCTCTGACTT
GAGCGTCGATTTTTGTGATGCTCGTCAGGGGGGCGGAGCCTATGGAAAAACGCCAGCAACGCGGCCTTTT
TACGGTTCCTGGCCTTTTGCTGGCCTTTTGCTCACATGTTCTTTCCTGCGTTATCCCCTGATTCTGTGGA
TAACCGTATTACCGCCTTTGAGTGAGCTGATACCGCTCGCCGCAGCCGAACGACCGAGCGCAGCGAGTCA
GTGAGCGAGGAAGCGGAAGAGCGCCCAATACGCAAACCGCCTCTCCCCGCGCGTTGGCCGATTCATTAAT
GCAGCTGTGGAATGTGTGTCAGTTAGGGTGTGGAAAGTCCCCAGGCTCCCCAGCAGGCAGAAGTATGCAA
AGCATGCATCTCAATTAGTCAGCAACCAGGTGTGGAAAGTCCCCAGGCTCCCCAGCAGGCAGAAGTATGC
AAAGCATGCATCTCAATTAGTCAGCAACCATAGTCCCGCCCCTAACTCCGCCCATCCCGCCCCTAACTCC
GCCCAGTTCCGCCCATTCTCCGCCCCATGGCTGACTAATTTTTTTTATTTATGCAGAGGCCGAGGCCGCC
TCGGCCTCTGAGCTATTCCAGAAGTAGTGAGGAGGCTTTTTTGGAGGCCTAGGCTTTTGCAAAAAGCTTG
GACACAAGACAGGCTTGCGAGATATGTTTGAGAATACCACTTTATCCCGCGTCAGGGAGAGGCAGTGCGT
AAAAAGACGCGGACTCATGTGAAATACTGGTTTTTAGTGCGCCAGATCTCTATAATCTCGCGCAACCTAT
TTTCCCCTCGAACACTTTTTAAGCCGTAGATAAACAGGCTGGGACACTTCACATGAGCGAAAAATACATC
GTCACCTGGGACATGTTGCAGATCCATGCACGTAAACTCGCAAGCCGACTGATGCCTTCTGAACAATGGA
AAGGCATTATTGCCGTAAGCCGTGGCGGTCTGTACCGGGTGCGTTACTGGCGCGTGAACTGGGTATTCGT
CATGTCGATACCGTTTGTATTTCCAGCTACGATCACGACAACCAGCGCGAGCTTAAAGTGCTGAAACGCG
CAGAAGGCGATGGCGAAGGCTTCATCGTTATTGATGACCTGGTGGATACCGGTGGTACTGCGGTTGCGAT
TCGTGAAATGTATCCAAAAGCGCACTTTGTCACCATCTTCGCAAAACCGGCTGGTCGTCCGCTGGTTGAT
GACTATGTTGTTGATATCCCGCAAGATACCTGGATTGAACAGCCGTGGGATATGGGCGTCGTATTCGTCC
CGCCAATCTCCGGTCGCTAATCTTTTCAACGCCTGGCACTGCCGGGCGTTGTTCTTTTTAACTTCAGGCG
GGTTACAATAGTTTCCAGTAAGTATTCTGGAGGCTGCATCCATGACACAGGCAAACCTGAGCGAAACCCT
GTTCAAACCCCGCTTTAAACATCCTGAAACCTCGACGCTAGTCCGCCGCTTTAATCACGGCGCACAACCG
CCTGTGCAGTCGGCCCTTGATGGTAAAACCATCCCTCACTGGTATCGCATGATTAACCGTCTGATGTGGA
TCTGGCGCGGCATTGACCCACGCGAAATCCTCGACGTCCAGGCACGTATTGTGATGAGCGATGCCGAACG
TACCGACGATGATTTATACGATACGGTGATTGGCTACCGTGGCGGCAACTGGATTTATGAGTGGGCCCCG
GATCTTTGTGAAGGAACCTTACTTCTGTGGTGTGACATAATTGGACAAACTACCTACAGAGATTTAAAGC
TCTAAGGTAAATATAAAATTTTTAAGTGTATAATGTGTTAAACTACTGATTCTAATTGTTTGTGTATTTT
AGATTCCAACCTATGGAACTGATGAATGGGAGCAGTGGTGGAATGCCTTTAATGAGGAAAACCTGTTTTG
CTCAGAAGAAATGCCATCTAGTGATGATGAGGCTACTGCTGACTCTCAACATTCTACTCCTCCAAAAAAG
AAGAGAAAGGTAGAAGACCCCAAGGACTTTCCTTCAGAATTGCTAAGTTTTTTGAGTCATGCTGTGTTTA
GTAATAGAACTCTTGCTTGCTTTGCTATTTACACCACAAAGGAAAAAGCTGCACTGCTATACAAGAAAAT
TATGGAAAAATATTCTGTAACCTTTATAAGTAGGCATAACAGTTATAATCATAACATACTGTTTTTTCTT
ACTCCACACAGGCATAGAGTGTCTGCTATTAATAACTATGCTCAAAAATTGTGTACCTTTAGCTTTTTAA
TTTGTAAAGGGGTTAATAAGGAATATTTGATGTATAGTGCCTTGACTAGAGATCATAATCAGCCATACCA
CATTTGTAGAGGTTTTACTTGCTTTAAAAAACCTCCCACACCTCCCCCTGAACCTGAAACATAAAATGAA
TGCAATTGTTGTTGTTAACTTGTTTATTGCAGCTTATAATGGTTACAAATAAAGCAATAGCATCACAAAT
TTCACAAATAAAGCATTTTTTTCACTGCATTCTAGTTGTGGTTTGTCCAAACTCATCAATGTATCTTATC
ATGTCTGGATCAACTGGATAACTCAAGCTAACCAAAATCATCCCAAACTTCCCACCCCATACCCTATTAC
CACTGCCAATTACCTGTGGTTTCATTTACTCTAAACCTGTGATTCCTCTGAATTATTTTCATTTTAAAGA
AATTGTATTTGTTAAATATGTACTACAAACTTAGTAGT
Features (pLannotate 1.2.2; 37 found; start..end, strand, type, name):
    377..634     +  LTR            5' LTR (truncated): truncated 5' long terminal repeat (LTR) from HIV-1
    681..806     +  misc_feature   HIV-1 Ψ: packaging signal of human immunodeficiency virus type 1
    790..1153    +  CDS            HIV-1 gag (fragment): gag protein from human immunodeficiency virus 1; gag
   1299..1532    +  misc_feature   RRE: The Rev response element (RRE) of HIV-1 allows for Rev-dependent mRNA export from the nucleus to the cytoplasm.
   1909..2009    +  CDS            Rev (fragment): human immunodeficiency virus 1 (HIV-1) Rev protein; rev; enhances nuclear export of unspliced and incompletely spliced viral mRNAs
   2043..2065    -  misc_feature   MCS (fragment): pBluescript multiple cloning site
   2069..2093    +  protein_bind   attB1: mutant version of attB; recombination site for the Gateway® BP reaction BP Clonase™
   2747..2780    +  misc_feature   MCS (fragment): pBluescript multiple cloning site
   2784..2808    +  protein_bind   attB1: mutant version of attB; recombination site for the Gateway® BP reaction BP Clonase™
   2873..3589    +  CDS            AcGFP1: AcGFP1 is a basic (constitutively fluorescent) green fluorescent protein, derived from Aequorea coerulescens.
   3590..3610    +  misc_feature   MCS (fragment): multiple cloning site
   3614..3634    +  CDS            SV40 NLS: nuclear localization signal of SV40 (simian virus 40) large T antigen
   3638..3658    +  CDS            SV40 NLS: nuclear localization signal of SV40 (simian virus 40) large T antigen
   3662..3682    +  CDS            SV40 NLS: nuclear localization signal of SV40 (simian virus 40) large T antigen
   3716..3740    -  protein_bind   attB2: mutant version of attB; recombination site for the Gateway® BP reaction BP Clonase™
   3744..3783    +  misc_feature   MCS (fragment): pBluescript multiple cloning site
   3793..4381    +  misc_feature   WPRE: woodchuck hepatitis virus posttranscriptional regulatory element
   4400..4468    +  CDS            nef (fragment): NEF_HV1Z2 - Experimental evidence at protein level: Swiss-Prot protein existence level 1. Extracellular Nef protein targets CD4(+) T-lymphocytes for apoptosis by interacting with CXCR4 surface receptors. From Human immunodeficiency virus type 1 group M subtype D (isolate Z2/CDC-Z34) (HIV-1).
   4470..4703    +  LTR            3' LTR (ΔU3): self-inactivating 3' long terminal repeat (LTR) from HIV-1
   4728..4746    -  promoter       SP6 promoter: promoter for bacteriophage SP6 RNA polymerase
   4974..5253    +  CDS            TcR (fragment): tetracycline efflux protein; tet; confers resistance to tetracycline
   5254..5302    -  misc_feature   bom (fragment): basis of mobility region from pBR322
   5404..5439    -  CDS            rop (fragment): Rop protein, which maintains plasmids at low copy number; rop
   5534..5638    +  promoter       AmpR promoter: bla
   5639..6499    +  CDS            AmpR: β-lactamase; bla; confers resistance to ampicillin, carbenicillin, and related antibiotics
   6670..7258    +  rep_origin     ori: high-copy-number ColE1/pMB1/pBR322/pUC origin of replication
   7441..7497    +  CDS            lacI (fragment): lac repressor; lacI; The lac repressor binds to the lac operator to inhibit transcription in E. coli. This inhibition can be relieved by adding lactose or isopropyl-β-D-thiogalactopyranoside (IPTG).
   7504..7833    +  promoter       SV40 promoter: SV40 enhancer and early promoter
   8033..8152    +  CDS            gpt (fragment): XGPT_ECOLI - Also known as gpp, gxu. Experimental evidence at protein level: Swiss-Prot protein existence level 1. Purine salvage pathway enzyme that catalyzes the transfer of the ribosyl-5-phosphate group from 5-phospho-alpha-D-ribose 1- diphosphate (PRPP) to the N9 position of the 6-oxopurines guanine and xanthine to form the corresponding ribonucleotides GMP (guanosine 5'- monophosphate) and XMP (xanthosine 5'-monophosphate), with the release of PPi. To a lesser extent, also acts on hypoxanthine (PubMed:9100006, PubMed:3886014). Does not ribophosphorylate adenine (PubMed:3886014). From Esch
   8152..8487    +  CDS            gpt (fragment): XGPT_ECOLI - Also known as gpp, gxu. Experimental evidence at protein level: Swiss-Prot protein existence level 1. Purine salvage pathway enzyme that catalyzes the transfer of the ribosyl-5-phosphate group from 5-phospho-alpha-D-ribose 1- diphosphate (PRPP) to the N9 position of the 6-oxopurines guanine and xanthine to form the corresponding ribonucleotides GMP (guanosine 5'- monophosphate) and XMP (xanthosine 5'-monophosphate), with the release of PPi. To a lesser extent, also acts on hypoxanthine (PubMed:9100006, PubMed:3886014). Does not ribophosphorylate adenine (PubMed:3886014). From Esch
   8582..8887    +  CDS            frsA (fragment): FRSA_ECOLI - Also known as yafA. Experimental evidence at protein level: Swiss-Prot protein existence level 1. Catalyzes the hydrolysis of esters (PubMed:15808744). Displays esterase activity toward pNP-butyrate (PubMed:15808744). May stimulate mixed-acid fermentation by acting as a fermentation/respiration switch that down-regulates respiration and up- regulates fermentation rates (PubMed:15169777). From Escherichia coli (strain K12).
   8891..8965    +  CDS            small t antigen (fragment): SV40 (simian virus 40) small t antigen
   8967..9032    +  intron         small t intron: SV40 (simian virus 40) small t antigen intron
   9162..9182    +  CDS            SV40 NLS: nuclear localization signal of SV40 (simian virus 40) large T antigen
   9501..9584    +  CDS            large T antigen (fragment): large T antigen from SV40 (simian virus 40)
   9607..9741    +  polyA_signal   SV40 poly(A) signal: SV40 polyadenylation signal
   9908..329     +  CDS            nef (fragment) (across the origin): NEF_HV1BR - Experimental evidence at protein level: Swiss-Prot protein existence level 1. Extracellular Nef protein targets CD4(+) T-lymphocytes for apoptosis by interacting with CXCR4 surface receptors (PubMed:14990729). From Human immunodeficiency virus type 1 group M subtype B (isolate BRU/LAI) (HIV-1).
