[The description below was written by a language model from this plasmid's Addgene catalogue record and pLannotate feature annotations shown in this document.]
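Description:
SIN-mD1R promoter-AcGFPnuc-WPRE is a self-inactivating (SIN) HIV-1-derived lentiviral transfer plasmid of about 9.9 kb that expresses a nuclear-targeted green fluorescent reporter from a mouse D1R promoter. It is maintained in E. coli at high copy through a ColE1/pUC-type origin and selected with ampicillin (β-lactamase); the recorded host is a recombination-tolerant strain, as is common for plasmids carrying repeated LTRs. The viral portion contains a truncated 5' LTR, the Ψ packaging signal with an adjoining gag fragment, the Rev response element for Rev-dependent nuclear export of the genomic RNA, and a ΔU3 3' LTR. After reverse transcription this deletion is copied to both ends of the provirus, silencing LTR-driven transcription so that expression depends on the internal promoter.

The payload lies between the RRE and the 3' LTR. The mouse D1R promoter is not annotated as a feature, but it presumably occupies the roughly 650 bp unannotated interval between two Gateway attB1-type sites upstream of the reporter. Downstream is the AcGFP1 coding sequence (from Aequorea coerulescens) fused at its C terminus to three tandem SV40 nuclear localisation signals, which concentrate fluorescence in the nucleus and make labelled cells easier to identify and count. An attB2 site follows, indicating Gateway-based assembly, and then a WPRE, which enhances transcript stability and expression. Outside the LTRs the backbone retains legacy elements, including an SV40 promoter with gpt fragments, SV40 small t intron and poly(A) sequences, and pBR322 remnants, which are not part of the packaged genome. The associated work concerns restricting transgene expression in the brain with cell-type-specific neuronal promoters, so this vector serves as a reporter for evaluating D1R promoter activity and specificity after lentiviral delivery.
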