Addgene plasmid #245087: SIN-mD1R promoter-AcGFPnuc-WPRE
Purpose: Lentiviral vector with nuclear fluorescent reporter AcGFP expressed from Mouse D1R promoter
Depositing lab: Nicole Déglon. Depositing organization: Centre Hospitalier Universitaire Vaudois (CHUV). Publication: Restricted transgene expression in the brain with cell-type specific neuronal promoters. Delzor A, Dufour N, Petit F, Guillermier M, Houitte D, Auregan G, Brouillet E, Hantraye P, Deglon N. Hum Gene Ther Methods. 2012 Aug;23(4):242-54. doi: 10.1089/hgtb.2012.073. Epub 2012 Aug 30. PubMed 22934828.
Backbone
  Vector backbone: SIN-LV
  Backbone size w/o insert (bp): 7886
  Vector type: Mammalian Expression, Lentiviral
Growth in bacteria
  Bacterial resistance: Ampicillin, 100 μg/mL
  Growth temperature: 37°C
  Growth strain: NEB Stable
  Copy number: High Copy
Gene/Insert
  Gene/Insert name: AcGFP
  Species: Synthetic
  Insert size (bp): 2024
  Promoter: Mouse D1R promoter
  Tag / fusion protein: 3x SV40 NLS (C terminal on insert)
  Cloning method: Unknown
Terms and licenses: Academic/Nonprofit Terms; Industry Terms: Not Available to Industry
How to cite: SIN-mD1R promoter-AcGFPnuc-WPRE was a gift from Nicole Déglon (Addgene plasmid # 245087 ; http://n2t.net/addgene:245087 ; RRID:Addgene_245087)
